>Addgene plasmid #129918 | pRDAX-475 C-Tag UnaG[2] L10 FRB mCherry | addgene full sequence | sequence record 266214 | Addgene NGS Result
GCCTGCCTCCAGGCCTCAATATTGGCCATTAGCCATATTATTCATTGGTTATATAGCATAAATCAATATT
GGCTATTGGCCATTGCATACGTTGTATCTATATCATAATATGTACATTTATATTGGCTCATGTCCAATAT
GACCGCCATGTTGGCATTGATTATTGACTAGTTATTAATAGTAATCAATTACGGGGTCATTAGTTCATAG
CCCATATATGGAGTTCCGCGTTACATAACTTACGGTAAATGGCCCGCCTGGCTGACCGCCCAACGACCCC
CGCCCATTGACGTCAATAATGACGTATGTTCCCATAGTAACGCCAATAGGGACTTTCCATTGACGTCAAT
GGGTGGAGTATTTACGGTAAACTGCCCACTTGGCAGTACATCAAGTGTATCATATGCCAAGTCCGCCCCC
TATTGACGTCAATGACGGTAAATGGCCCGCCTGGCATTATGCCCAGTACATGACCTTACGGGACTTTCCT
ACTTGGCAGTACATCTACGTATTAGTCATCGCTATTACCATGGTGATGCGGTTTTGGCAGTACACCAATG
GGCGTGGATAGCGGTTTGACTCACGGGGATTTCCAAGTCTCCACCCCATTGACGTCAATGGGAGTTTGTT
TTGGCACCAAAATCAACGGGACTTTCCAAAATGTCGTAATAACCCCGCCCCGTTGACGCAAATGGGCGGT
AGGCGTGTACGGTGGGAGGTCTATATAAGCAGAGCTCGTTTAGTGAACCGTCAGATCACTAGAAGCTTTA
TTGCGGTAGTTTATCACAGTTAAATTGCTAACGCAGTCAGTGCTTCTGACACAACAGTCTCGAACTTAAG
CTGCAGAAGTTGGTCGTGAGGCACTGGGCAGGTAAGTATCAAGGTTACAAGACAGGTTTAAGGAGACCAA
TAGAAACTGGGCTTGTCGAGACAGAGAAGACTCTTGCGTTTCTGATAGGCACCTATTGGTCTTACTGACA
TCCACTTTGCCTTTCTCTCCACAGGTGTCCACTCCCAGGCCACCATGGTGGCCATCCTCTGGCATGAGAT
GTGGCATGAAGGCCTGGAAGAGGCATCTCGTTTGTACTTTGGGGAAAGGAACGTGAAAGGCATGTTTGAG
GTGCTGGAGCCCTTGCATGCTATGATGGAACGGGGCCCCCAGACTCTGAAGGAAACATCCTTTAATCAGG
CCTATGGTCGAGATTTAATGGAGGCCCAAGAGTGGTGCAGGAAGTACATGAAATCAGGGAATGTCAAGGA
CCTCACCCAAGCCTGGGACCTCTATTATCATGTGTTCCGACGAATCTCAGGGAGCTCTGCCAGCGGTGGC
AGCACCAGTGGGGTGAAGTCTGTGGTGAATCTGGTAGGCGAGAAACTCGTGTACGTCCAGAAGTGGGATG
GGAAGGAAACCACGTATGTGCGAGAGATCAAGGACGGGAAGTTGGTTGTCACCCTGACCATGGGCGATGT
GGTTGCTGTGCGCTCATATCGGAGAGCCACTGAATAAGAATTCAGATCCGCCCCTCTCCCTCCCCCCCCC
CTAACGTTACTGGCCGAAGCCGCTTGGAATAAGGCCGGTGTGCGTTTGTCTATATGTTATTTTCCACCAT
ATTGCCGTCTTTTGGCAATGTGAGGGCCCGGAAACCTGGCCCTGTCTTCTTGACGAGCATTCCTAGGGGT
CTTTCCCCTCTCGCCAAAGGAATGCAAGGTCTGTTGAATGTCGTGAAGGAAGCAGTTCCTCTGGTAGCTT
CTTGAAGACAAACAACGTCTGTAGCGACCCTTTGCAGGCAGCGGAACCCCCCACCTGGCGACAGGTGCCT
CTGCGGCCAAAAGCCACGTGTATAAGATACACCTGCAAAGGCGGCACAACCCCAGTGCCACGTTGTGAGT
TGGATAGTTGTGGAAAGAGTCAAATGGCTCTCCTCAAGCGTATTCAACAAGGGGCTGAAGGATGCCCAGA
AGGTACCCCATTGTATGGGATCTGATCTGGGGCCTCGGTACACATGCTTTACATGTGTTTAGTCGAGGTT
AAAAAAACGTCTAGGCCCCCCGAACCACGGGGACGTGGTTTTCCTTTGAAAAACACGATGATAATATGGC
CACAACCATGGTGAGCAAGGGCGAGGAGGATAACATGGCCATCATCAAGGAGTTCATGCGCTTCAAGGTG
CACATGGAGGGCTCCGTGAACGGCCACGAGTTCGAGATCGAGGGCGAGGGCGAGGGCCGCCCCTACGAGG
GCACCCAGACCGCCAAGCTGAAGGTGACCAAGGGTGGCCCCCTGCCCTTCGCCTGGGACATCCTGTCCCC
TCAGTTCATGTACGGCTCCAAGGCCTACGTGAAGCACCCCGCCGACATCCCCGACTACTTGAAGCTGTCC
TTCCCCGAGGGCTTCAAGTGGGAGCGCGTGATGAACTTCGAGGACGGCGGCGTGGTGACCGTGACCCAGG
ACTCCTCCCTGCAGGACGGCGAGTTCATCTACAAGGTGAAGCTGCGCGGCACCAACTTCCCCTCCGACGG
CCCCGTAATGCAGAAGAAGACCATGGGCTGGGAGGCCTCCTCCGAGCGGATGTACCCCGAGGACGGCGCC
CTGAAGGGCGAGATCAAGCAGAGGCTGAAGCTGAAGGACGGCGGCCACTACGACGCTGAGGTCAAGACCA
CCTACAAGGCCAAGAAGCCCGTGCAGCTGCCCGGCGCCTACAACGTCAACATCAAGTTGGACATCACCTC
CCACAACGAGGACTACACCATCGTGGAACAGTACGAACGCGCCGAGGGCCGCCACTCCACCGGCGGCATG
GACGAGCTGTACAAGTAAACCGGTGCTCGAGGTACCGATGAATAGCTAAGGTCGAGGCCGCAGGTAAGTA
TCAAGGTTACAAGACAGGTTTAAGGAGACCAATAGAAACTGGGCTTGTCGAGACAGAGAAGACTCTTGCG
TTTCTGATAGGCACCTATTGGTCTTACTGACATCCACTTTGCCTTTCTCTCCACAGGTGTCGACAATCAA
CCTCTGGATTACAAAATTTGTGAAAGATTGACTGGTATTCTTAACTATGTTGCTCCTTTTACGCTATGTG
GATACGCTGCTTTAATGCCTTTGTATCATGCTATTGCTTCCCGTATGGCTTTCATTTTCTCCTCCTTGTA
TAAATCCTGGTTGCTGTCTCTTTATGAGGAGTTGTGGCCCGTTGTCAGGCAACGTGGCGTGGTGTGCACT
GTGTTTGCTGACGCAACCCCCACTGGTTGGGGCATTGCCACCACCTGTCAGCTCCTTTCCGGGACTTTCG
CTTTCCCCCTCCCTATTGCCACGGCGGAACTCATCGCCGCCTGCCTTGCCCGCTGCTGGACAGGGGCTCG
GCTGTTGGGCACTGACAATTCCGTGGTGTTGTCGGGGAAGCTGACGTCCTTTCCATGGCTGCTCGCCTGT
GTTGCCACCTGGATTCTGCGCGGGACGTCCTTCTGCTACGTCCCTTCGGCCCTCAATCCAGCGGACCTTC
CTTCCCGCGGCCTGCTGCCGGCTCTGCGGCCTCTTCCGCGTCTTCGCCTTCGCCCTCAGACGAGTCGGAT
CTCCCTTTGGGCCGCCTCCCCGCCTGGAATTCGAGCTCGGTACGATCAGCCTCGACTGTGCCTTCTAGTT
GCCAGCCATCTGTTGTTTGCCCCTCCCCCGTGCCTTCCTTGACCCTGGAAGGTGCCACTCCCACTGTCCT
TTCCTAATAAAATGAGGAAATTGCATCGCATTGTCTGAGTAGGTGTCATTCTATTCTGGGGGGTGGGGTG
GGGCAGGACAGCAAGGGGGAGGATTGGGAAGACAATAGCCCAGCTTTTGTTCCCTTTAGTGAGGGTTAAT
TGCGCGCTTGGCGTAATCATGGTCATAGCTGTTTCCTGTGTGAAATTGTTATCCGCTAATTCACTCCTCA
GGTGCAGGCTGCCTATCAGAAGGTGGTGGCTGGTGTGGCCAATGCCCTGGCTCACAAATACCACTGAGAT
CTTTTTCCCTCTGCCAAAAATTATGGGGACATCATGAAGCCCCTTGAGCATCTGACTTCTGGCTAATAAA
GGAAATTTATTTTCATTGCAATAGTGTGTTGGAATTTTTTGTGTCTCTCACTCGGAAGGACATATGGGAG
GGCAAATCATTTAAAACATCAGAATGAGTATTTGGTTTAGAGTTTGGCAACATATGCCCATATGCTGGCT
GCCATGAACAAAGGTTGGCTATAAAGAGGTCATCAGTATATGAAACAGCCCCCTGCTGTCCATTCCTTAT
TCCATAGAAAAGCCTTGACTTGAGGTTAGATTTTTTTTATATTTTGTTTTGTGTTATTTTTTTCTTTAAC
ATCCCTAAAATTTTCCTTACATGTTTTACTAGCCAGATTTTTCCTCCTCTCCTGACTACTCCCAGTCATA
GCTGTCCCTCTTCTCTTATGGAGATCGGCCGGCCGCCGGCGTCGACGCGCGCGGCCGCGGCGCGCCGTTG
CTGGCGTTTTTCCATAGGCTCCGCCCCCCTGACGAGCATCACAAAAATCGACGCTCAAGTCAGAGGTGGC
GAAACCCGACAGGACTATAAAGATACCAGGCGTTTCCCCCTGGAAGCTCCCTCGTGCGCTCTCCTGTTCC
GACCCTGCCGCTTACCGGATACCTGTCCGCCTTTCTCCCTTCGGGAAGCGTGGCGCTTTCTCATAGCTCA
CGCTGTAGGTATCTCAGTTCGGTGTAGGTCGTTCGCTCCAAGCTGGGCTGTGTGCACGAACCCCCCGTTC
AGCCCGACCGCTGCGCCTTATCCGGTAACTATCGTCTTGAGTCCAACCCGGTAAGACACGACTTATCGCC
ACTGGCAGCAGCCACTGGTAACAGGATTAGCAGAGCGAGGTATGTAGGCGGTGCTACAGAGTTCTTGAAG
TGGTGGCCTAACTACGGCTACACTAGAAGAACAGTATTTGGTATCTGCGCTCTGCTGAAGCCAGTTACCT
TCGGAAAAAGAGTTGGTAGCTCTTGATCCGGCAAACAAACCACCGCTGGTAGCGGTGGTTTTTTTGTTTG
CAAGCAGCAGATTACGCGCAGAAAAAAAGGATCTCAAGAAGATCCTTTGATCTTTTCTACGGGGTCTGAC
GCTCAGTGGAACGAAAACTCACGTTAAGGGATTTTGGTCATGAGATTATCAAAAAGGATCTTCACCTAGA
TCCTTTTAAATTAAAAATGAAGTTTTAAATCAATCTAAAGTATATATGAGTAAACTTGGTCTGACAGTTA
CCAATGCTTAATCAGTGAGGCACCTATCTCAGCGATCTGTCTATTTCGTTCATCCATAGTTGCCTGACTC
CCCGTCGTGTAGATAACTACGATACGGGAGGGCTTACCATCTGGCCCCAGTGCTGCAATGATACCGCGAG
ACCCACGCTCACCGGCTCCAGATTTATCAGCAATAAACCAGCCAGCCGGAAGGGCCGAGCGCAGAAGTGG
TCCTGCAACTTTATCCGCCTCCATCCAGTCTATTAATTGTTGCCGGGAAGCTAGAGTAAGTAGTTCGCCA
GTTAATAGTTTGCGCAACGTTGTTGCCATTGCTACAGGCATCGTGGTGTCACGCTCGTCGTTTGGTATGG
CTTCATTCAGCTCCGGTTCCCAACGATCAAGGCGAGTTACATGATCCCCCATGTTGTGCAAAAAAGCGGT
TAGCTCCTTCGGTCCTCCGATCGTTGTCAGAAGTAAGTTGGCCGCAGTGTTATCACTCATGGTTATGGCA
GCACTGCATAATTCTCTTACTGTCATGCCATCCGTAAGATGCTTTTCTGTGACTGGTGAGTACTCAACCA
AGTCATTCTGAGAATAGTGTATGCGGCGACCGAGTTGCTCTTGCCCGGCGTCAATACGGGATAATACCGC
GCCACATAGCAGAACTTTAAAAGTGCTCATCATTGGAAAACGTTCTTCGGGGCGAAAACTCTCAAGGATC
TTACCGCTGTTGAGATCCAGTTCGATGTAACCCACTCGTGCACCCAACTGATCTTCAGCATCTTTTACTT
TCACCAGCGTTTCTGGGTGAGCAAAAACAGGAAGGCAAAATGCCGCAAAAAAGGGAATAAGGGCGACACG
GAAATGTTGAATACTCATACTCTTCCTTTTTCAATATTATTGAAGCATTTATCAGGGTTATTGTCTCATG
AGCGGATACATATTTGAATGTATTTAGAAAAATAAACAAATAGGGGTTCCGCGCACATTTCCCCGAAAAG
TGCCACCTGACGTCTAAGAAACCATTATTATCATGACATTAACCTATAAAAATAGGCGTATCACGAGGCC
CTTTCGTCTACGCGCGCGCCGGCGGCGCGCCGTCGACGGCCGGCCGCGGCCGC
Features (pLannotate 1.2.2; 17 found; start..end, strand, type, name):
    155..532     +  enhancer       CMV enhancer: human cytomegalovirus immediate early enhancer
    534..733     +  promoter       CMV promoter: human cytomegalovirus (CMV) immediate early promoter
    872..1004    +  intron         chimeric intron: chimera between introns from human β-globin and immunoglobulin heavy chain genes
   1034..1309    +  CDS            FRB: FKBP-rapamycin binding domain of human FRAP
   1340..1504    +  CDS            UnaG (fragment): UnaG is a basic (constitutively fluorescent) green fluorescent protein published in 2013, derived from Anguilla japonica. It has low acid sensitivity. It requires the cofactor bilirubin for fluorescence.
   1521..2107    +  misc_feature   IRES2: internal ribosome entry site (IRES) of the encephalomyocarditis virus (EMCV)
   2108..2815    +  CDS            mCherry: mCherry is a basic (constitutively fluorescent) red fluorescent protein published in 2004, derived from Discosoma sp.. It is reported to be a very rapidly-maturing monomer with low acid sensitivity.
   2864..2996    +  intron         chimeric intron: chimera between introns from human β-globin and immunoglobulin heavy chain genes
   3005..3593    +  misc_feature   WPRE: woodchuck hepatitis virus posttranscriptional regulatory element
   3597..3613    +  misc_feature   MCS (fragment): pUC18/19 multiple cloning site
   3626..3737    +  polyA_signal   bGH poly(A) signal: bovine growth hormone polyadenylation signal
   3833..3851    -  promoter       T3 promoter: promoter for bacteriophage T3 RNA polymerase
   3910..3984    +  CDS            HBB (fragment): HBB_PONPY - Experimental evidence at transcript level: Swiss-Prot protein existence level 2. Involved in oxygen transport from the lung to the various peripheral tissues. From Pongo pygmaeus (Bornean orangutan).
   4055..4110    +  polyA_signal   β-globin poly(A) signal: rabbit β-globin polyadenylation signal (Gil and Proudfoot, 1987)
   4489..5077    -  rep_origin     ori: high-copy-number ColE1/pMB1/pBR322/pUC origin of replication
   5248..6108    -  CDS            AmpR: β-lactamase; bla; confers resistance to ampicillin, carbenicillin, and related antibiotics
   6109..6213    -  promoter       AmpR promoter: bla
