[The description below was written by a language model from this plasmid's Addgene catalogue record and pLannotate feature annotations shown in this document.]
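Description:
pRDAX-475 C-Tag UnaG[2] L10 FRB mCherry is a custom-built mammalian expression plasmid of about 6.4 kb, designed as an assay vector for detecting protein–protein interactions by bimolecular or trimolecular fluorescence complementation (BiFC/TriFC). It is maintained in E. coli through a high-copy ColE1/pUC-type origin and selected with ampicillin via the β-lactamase gene and its native promoter.

The expression cassette is driven by the CMV immediate early enhancer and promoter, followed by a chimeric β-globin/immunoglobulin intron that aids transcript processing. The first open reading frame encodes FRB, the FKBP–rapamycin binding domain, followed a short distance downstream by a fragment of UnaG, the bilirubin-dependent green fluorescent protein from Japanese eel. This places the split-UnaG piece at the C-terminus of the test protein, as "C-Tag" in the name indicates. "L10" presumably denotes the linker between them, although the record does not define it. The catalogue lists the insert as mouse, whereas the annotation matched it to the human FRAP domain. The UnaG fragment should not fluoresce by itself. Green signal is expected only when a partner carrying the complementary UnaG fragment is brought close, which for FRB is classically achieved by rapamycin-induced binding to FKBP, making this construct a likely inducible control for the system.

Downstream, an EMCV IRES allows translation of mCherry from the same transcript, giving a constitutive red marker for transfected cells and for normalising the complementation signal. The 3′ region carries a second copy of the chimeric intron, a WPRE to boost expression and a bGH polyadenylation signal. A T3 promoter, a β-globin coding fragment and a rabbit β-globin poly(A) signal also lie beyond the cassette, apparently as backbone remnants.
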