Addgene plasmid #129918: pRDAX-475 C-Tag UnaG[2] L10 FRB mCherry
Purpose: PPI (BiFC/TriFC) assay vector
Depositing lab: Gary Lewin. Depositing organization: Max-Delbrueck-Centrum fuer Molekulare Medizin (MDC).
Backbone
  Vector backbone: custom built
  Vector type: Mammalian Expression
Growth in bacteria
  Bacterial resistance: Ampicillin, 100 μg/mL
  Growth temperature: 37°C
  Growth strain: DH5alpha
  Copy number: High Copy
Gene/Insert
  Gene/Insert name: FRB
  Species: M. musculus (mouse)
  Cloning method: Restriction Enzyme; 5′ cloning site unknown (unknown if destroyed); 3′ cloning site unknown (unknown if destroyed)
Terms and licenses: Academic/Nonprofit Terms; Industry Terms: Not Available to Industry
How to cite: pRDAX-475 C-Tag UnaG[2] L10 FRB mCherry was a gift from Gary Lewin (Addgene plasmid # 129918 ; http://n2t.net/addgene:129918 ; RRID:Addgene_129918)
